Addgene plasmid #217779: hNTa1-qgRNA-pYJA5
Purpose: Non-targeting control 1 qgRNA-pYJA5 plasmid from the T.gonfio library; it can be used as a ready-to-go control and provides the three constant regions for the three-fragment PCRs for qgRNA cloning
Depositing lab: Adriano Aguzzi. Depositing organization: University of Zurich. Publication: Arrayed CRISPR libraries for the genome-wide activation, deletion and silencing of human protein-coding genes. Yin JA, Frick L, Scheidmann MC, Liu T, Trevisan C, Dhingra A, Spinelli A, Wu Y, Yao L, Vena DL, Knapp B, Guo J, De Cecco E, Ging K, Armani A, Oakeley EJ, Nigsch F, Jenzer J, Haegele J, Pikusa M, Tager J, Rodriguez-Nieto S, Bouris V, Ribeiro R, Baroni F, Bedi MS, Berry S, Losa M, Hornemann S, Kampmann M, Pelkmans L, Hoepfner D, Heutink P, Aguzzi A. Nat Biomed Eng. 2024 Dec 4. doi: 10.1038/s41551-024-01278-4. PubMed 39633028.
Backbone
  Vector backbone: pYJA5
  Backbone manufacturer: Adriano Aguzzi (Addgene #217778)
  Backbone size w/o insert (bp): 5500
  Total vector size (bp): 9106
  Vector type: Mammalian Expression, Lentiviral, CRISPR, Synthetic Biology
  Selectable markers: Puromycin ; TagBFP
Growth in bacteria
  Bacterial resistance: Trimethoprim, 15 μg/mL
  Growth temperature: 30°C
  Growth strain: NEB Stable
  Growth instructions: The NEB stable competent bacteria strain has a resistance to tetracycline, so we grow the bacteria transformed with our plasmid with both trimethoprim (15ug/ml) and tetracycline (15ug/ml) using the Terrific Broth medium (https://openwetware.org/wiki/Terrific_Broth) for two overnights at 30 °C. LB medium could also be used but with a lower yield.
  Copy number: High Copy
Gene/Insert
  Gene/Insert name: Quadruple sgRNA-expression cassette for nontargeting control for gene activation and epigenetic silencing
  gRNA/shRNA sequence: sg1: gccaaaggccaccaatgatt; sg2: cagaattgcgtgggctacgt; sg3: caggaacctcatgtaagcca; sg4: agctgaaaatatacgtattc
  Species: H. sapiens (human)
  Insert size (bp): 1800
  Promoter: human U6, mouse U6, human H1, human 7SK
  Cloning method: Gibson Cloning
  Sequencing primers: 5′ CGGAGCCGGTTGGCGCCTAC; 3′ AGTACCGGGCCCTACGCGTT
Terms and licenses: Academic/Nonprofit Terms; Industry Terms: Not Available to Industry
How to cite: hNTa1-qgRNA-pYJA5 was a gift from Adriano Aguzzi (Addgene plasmid # 217779 ; http://n2t.net/addgene:217779 ; RRID:Addgene_217779)
