[The description below was written by a language model from this plasmid's Addgene catalogue record and pLannotate feature annotations shown in this document.]
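Description:
hNTa1-qgRNA-pYJA5 is a lentiviral CRISPR guide plasmid of 9,106 bp built on the pYJA5 backbone. It serves as non-targeting control 1 of the T.gonfio arrayed library, which is used for gene activation and epigenetic silencing in human cells. Its payload is a quadruple sgRNA cassette of about 1.8 kb, assembled by Gibson cloning, in which four non-targeting guides are each driven by a different RNA polymerase III promoter: human U6, mouse U6, human H1 and human 7SK. Using distinct promoters limits sequence repetition within the cassette. The annotation detects the two U6 promoters, the H1 promoter and Streptococcus pyogenes-type tracrRNA/scaffold fragments, but it does not call the 7SK promoter listed in the catalogue entry. An EM7-driven trimethoprim resistance gene (dhfr, TpR) sits inside the cassette between the first scaffold and the mouse U6 promoter. Bacterial selection therefore depends on the presence of the insert. Only a fragment of the AmpR promoter remains in the backbone, alongside a high-copy ColE1/pUC origin and an f1 ori.

The lentiviral frame consists of a CMV enhancer/promoter fused to a truncated HIV-1 5' LTR, the Ψ packaging signal with a gag fragment, the RRE, cPPT/CTS, a truncated 3' LTR and a bGH polyadenylation signal. Within the transfer region, a mouse PGK promoter drives puromycin resistance followed by TagBFP, allowing drug selection and blue fluorescent tracking of transduced or transfected cells. No Cas9 or dCas9 effector is annotated, so that component is presumably supplied separately. Besides acting as a ready-to-use negative control, the plasmid provides template for the three constant regions amplified in the three-fragment PCR scheme used to clone new qgRNA constructs.
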