Features (pLannotate 1.2.2; 31 found; start..end, strand, type, name):
     61..399     -  CDS            HIV-1 gag (fragment): gag protein from human immunodeficiency virus 1; gag
    383..508     -  misc_feature   HIV-1 Ψ: packaging signal of human immunodeficiency virus type 1
    555..735     -  LTR            5' LTR (truncated): truncated 5' long terminal repeat (LTR) from HIV-1
    753..952     -  promoter       CMV promoter: human cytomegalovirus (CMV) immediate early promoter
    953..1256    -  enhancer       CMV enhancer: human cytomegalovirus immediate early enhancer
   1327..1345    -  promoter       T7 promoter: promoter for bacteriophage T7 RNA polymerase
   1353..1508    +  CDS            lacZα (fragment): LacZα fragment of β-galactosidase; lacZ fragment
   1513..1941    +  rep_origin     f1 ori (sequence partly withheld): f1 bacteriophage origin of replication; arrow indicates direction of (+) strand synthesis
   1994..2051    +  promoter       AmpR promoter (fragment): bla
   2122..2710    +  rep_origin     ori: high-copy-number ColE1/pMB1/pBR322/pUC origin of replication
   2893..2985    +  CDS            lacI (fragment): lac repressor; lacI; The lac repressor binds to the lac operator to inhibit transcription in E. coli. This inhibition can be relieved by adding lactose or isopropyl-β-D-thiogalactopyranoside (IPTG).
   2998..3019    +  protein_bind   CAP binding site: CAP binding activates transcription in the presence of cAMP. E. coli catabolite activator protein
   3034..3064    +  promoter       lac promoter: promoter for the E. coli lac operon
   3072..3088    +  protein_bind   lac operator: The lac repressor binds to the lac operator to inhibit transcription in E. coli. This inhibition can be relieved by adding lactose or isopropyl-β-D-thiogalactopyranoside (IPTG). lac repressor encoded by lacI
   3133..3151    +  promoter       T3 promoter: promoter for bacteriophage T3 RNA polymerase
   3605..3716    -  polyA_signal   bGH poly(A) signal: bovine growth hormone polyadenylation signal
   3742..3920    -  LTR            5' LTR (truncated): truncated 5' long terminal repeat (LTR) from HIV-1
   3928..4065    -  CDS            nef (fragment): NEF_HV1LA - Experimental evidence at protein level: Swiss-Prot protein existence level 1. Extracellular Nef protein targets CD4(+) T-lymphocytes for apoptosis by interacting with CXCR4 surface receptors. From Human immunodeficiency virus type 1 group M subtype B (isolate Lai) (HIV-1).
   4080..4778    -  CDS            TagBFP: TagBFP is a basic (constitutively fluorescent) blue fluorescent protein published in 2008, derived from Entacmaea quadricolor. It is reported to be a very rapidly-maturing monomer with very low acid sensitivity.
   4851..5447    -  CDS            PuroR (fragment): puromycin N-acetyltransferase; pac from Streptomyces; confers resistance to puromycin
   5487..5985    -  promoter       PGK promoter: mouse phosphoglycerate kinase 1 promoter
   6018..6258    +  promoter       U6 promoter: RNA polymerase III promoter for human U6 snRNA
   6306..6373    +  misc_RNA       tracrRNA (fragment): trans-activating CRISPR RNA for the Streptococcus pyogenes CRISPR/Cas9 system
   6381..6428    +  promoter       EM7 promoter: synthetic bacterial promoter&nbsp
   6447..6683    +  CDS            TpR: E. coli plasmid-associated dihydrofolate reductase; dhfrIIb from plasmid R388; confers resistance to trimethoprim
   6691..7004    +  promoter       U6 promoter: RNA polymerase III promoter for mouse U6 snRNA (Das et al., 1988)
   7122..7336    +  promoter       H1 promoter: human H1 RNA promoter
   7751..7810    +  misc_RNA       gRNA scaffold (fragment): guide RNA scaffold for the Streptococcus pyogenes CRISPR/Cas9 system
   8115..8232    -  misc_feature   cPPT/CTS: central polypurine tract and central termination sequence of HIV-1
   8282..8382    -  CDS            Rev (fragment): human immunodeficiency virus 1 (HIV-1) Rev protein; rev; enhances nuclear export of unspliced and incompletely spliced viral mRNAs
   8759..8992    -  misc_feature   RRE: The Rev response element (RRE) of HIV-1 allows for Rev-dependent mRNA export from the nucleus to the cytoplasm.
>Addgene plasmid #217779 | hNTa1-qgRNA-pYJA5 | addgene full sequence | sequence record 466021 | Addgene NGS Result
TCCCTCATATCTCCTCCTCCAGGTCTGAAGATCAGCGGCCGGCCGCTTGCTGTGCGGTGGTCTTACTTTT
GTTTTGCTCTTCCTCTATCTTGTCTAAAGCTTCCTTGGTGTCTTTTATCTCTATCCTTTGATGCACACAA
TAGAGGGTTGCTACTGTATTATATAATGATCTAAGTTCTTCTGATCCTGTCTGAAGGGATGGTTGTAGCT
GTCCCAGTATTTGTCTACAGCCTTCTGATGTTTCTAACAGGCCAGGATTAACTGCGAATCGTTCTAGCTC
CCTGCTTGCCCATACTATATGTTTTAATTTATATTTTTTCTTTCCCCCTGGCCTTAACCGAATTTTTTCC
CATCGCGATCTAATTCTCCCCCGCTTAATACTGACGCTCTCGCACCCATCTCTCTCCTTCTAGCCTCCGC
TAGTCAAAATTTTTGGCGTACTCACCAGTCGCCGCCCCTCGCCTCTTGCCGTGCGCGCTTCAGCAAGCCG
AGTCCTGCGTCGAGAGAGCTCCTCTGGTTTCCCTTTCGCTTTCAAGTCCCTGTTCGGGCGCCACTGCTAG
AGATTTTCCACACTGACTAAAAGGGTCTGAGGGATCTCTAGTTACCAGAGTCACACAACAGACGGGCACA
CACTACTTGAAGCACTCAAGGCAAGCTTTATTGAGGCTTAAGCAGTGGGTTCCCTAGTTAGCCAGAGAGC
TCCCAGGCTCAGATCTGGTCTAACCAGAGAGACCCAGTACAGGCAAAACGCGCTGCTTATATAGACCTCC
CACCGTACACGCCTACCGCCCATTTGCGTCAATGGGGCGGAGTTGTTACGACATTTTGGAAAGTCCCGTT
GATTTTGGTGCCAAAACAAACTCCCATTGACGTCAATGGGGTGGAGACTTGGAAATCCCCGTGAGTCAAA
CCGCTATCCACGCCCATTGATGTACTGCCAAAACCGCATCACCATGGTAATAGCGATGACTAATACGTAG
ATGTACTGCCAAGTAGGAAAGTCCCATAAGGTCATGTACTGGGCATAATGCCAGGCGGGCCATTTACCGT
CATTGACGTCAATAGGGGGCGTACTTGGCATATGATACACTTGATGTACTGCCAAGTGGGCAGTTTACCG
TAAATACTCCACCCATTGACGTCAATGGAAAGTCCCTATTGGCGTTACTATGGGAACATACGTCATTATT
GACGTCAATGGGCGGGGGTCGTTGGGCGGTCAGCCAGGCGGGCCATTTACCGTAAGTTATGTAACGCGGA
ACTCCATATATGGGCTATGAACTAATGACCCCGTAATTGATTACTATTAATAACTAGTCAATTCGCCCTA
TAGTGAGTCGTATTACGCGCGCTCACTGGCCGTCGTTTTACAACGTCGTGACTGGGAAAACCCTGGCGTT
ACCCAACTTAATCGCCTTGCAGCACATCCCCCTTTCGCCAGCTGGCGTAATAGCGAAGAGGCCCGCACCG
ATCGCCCTTCCCAACAGTTGCGCAGCCTGAATGGCGAATGGG
[124 nt withheld, positions 1513-1636]
C
[91 nt withheld, positions 1638-1728]
A
[49 nt withheld, positions 1730-1778]
CCTTTGACGTTGGAGTCCACGTTCTTT
[37 nt withheld, positions 1806-1842]
ACCCTATCTCGGTCTATTCTTTTGATTTATAAGGGATTTTGCCGATTTCGGCCTATTGGTTAAAAAATGA
GCTGATTTAACAAAAATTTAACGCGAATTTTAACAAAATATTAACGCTTACAATTTAGGTGGCACTTTTC
GGGGAAATGTGCGCGGAACCCCTATTTGTTTATTTTTCTAAATACATTCAAATATGTATCCGCTCATGAC
CAAAATCCCTTAACGTGAGTTTTCGTTCCACTGAGCGTCAGACCCCGTAGAAAAGATCAAAGGATCTTCT
TGAGATCCTTTTTTTCTGCGCGTAATCTGCTGCTTGCAAACAAAAAAACCACCGCTACCAGCGGTGGTTT
GTTTGCCGGATCAAGAGCTACCAACTCTTTTTCCGAAGGTAACTGGCTTCAGCAGAGCGCAGATACCAAA
TACTGTTCTTCTAGTGTAGCCGTAGTTAGGCCACCACTTCAAGAACTCTGTAGCACCGCCTACATACCTC
GCTCTGCTAATCCTGTTACCAGTGGCTGCTGCCAGTGGCGATAAGTCGTGTCTTACCGGGTTGGACTCAA
GACGATAGTTACCGGATAAGGCGCAGCGGTCGGGCTGAACGGGGGGTTCGTGCACACAGCCCAGCTTGGA
GCGAACGACCTACACCGAACTGAGATACCTACAGCGTGAGCTATGAGAAAGCGCCACGCTTCCCGAAGGG
AGAAAGGCGGACAGGTATCCGGTAAGCGGCAGGGTCGGAACAGGAGAGCGCACGAGGGAGCTTCCAGGGG
GAAACGCCTGGTATCTTTATAGTCCTGTCGGGTTTCGCCACCTCTGACTTGAGCGTCGATTTTTGTGATG
CTCGTCAGGGGGGCGGAGCCTATGGAAAAACGCCAGCAACGCGGCCTTTTTACGGTTCCTGGCCTTTTGC
TGGCCTTTTGCTCACATGTTCTTTCCTGCGTTATCCCCTGATTCTGTGGATAACCGTATTACCGCCTTTG
AGTGAGCTGATACCGCTCGCCGCAGCCGAACGACCGAGCGCAGCGAGTCAGTGAGCGAGGAAGCGGAAGA
GCGCCCAATACGCAAACCGCCTCTCCCCGCGCGTTGGCCGATTCATTAATGCAGCTGGCACGACAGGTTT
CCCGACTGGAAAGCGGGCAGTGAGCGCAACGCAATTAATGTGAGTTAGCTCACTCATTAGGCACCCCAGG
CTTTACACTTTATGCTCCCGGCTCGTATGTTGTGTGGAATTGTGAGCGGATAACAATTTCACACAGGAAA
CAGCTATGACCATGATTACGCCAAGCGCGCAATTAACCCTCACTAAAGGGAACAAAAGCTTAATTTAACC
CTAGAAAGATAGTCTGCGTAAAATTGACGCATGCATTCTTGAAATATTGCTCTCTCTTTCTAAATAGCGC
GAATCCGTCGCTGTGCATTTAGGACATCTCAGTCGCCGCTTGGAGCTCCCGTGAGGCGTGCTTGTCAATG
CGGTAAGTGTCACTGATTTTGAACTATAACGACCGCGTGAGTCAAAATGACGCATGATTATCTTTTACGT
GACTTTTAAGATTTAACTCATACGATAATTATATTGTTATTTCATGTTCTACTTACGTGATAACTTATTA
TATATATATTTTCTTGTTATAGATATCATTAACGGCCGCCCATAGAGCCCACCGCATCCCCAGCATGCCT
GCTATTGACTTCCCAATCCTCCCCCTTGCTGTCCTGCCCCACCCCACCCCCCAGAATAGAATGACACCTA
CTCAGACAATGCGATGCAATTTCCTCATTTTATTAGGAAAGGACAGTGGGAGTGGCACCTTCCAGGGTCA
AGGAAGGCACGGGGGAGGGGCAAACAACAGATGGCTGGCAACTAGAAGGCACAGTCGAGGCTGATCAGCG
GGTTTAAACTGCTAGAGATTTTCCACACTGACTAAAAGGGTCTGAGGGATCTCTAGTTACCAGAGTCACA
CAACAGACGGGCACACACTACTTGAAGCACTCAAGGCAAGCTTTATTGAGGCTTAAGCAGTGGGTTCCCT
AGTTAGCCAGAGAGCTCCCAGGCTCAGATCTGGTCTAACCAGAGAGACTCTGGTCTAACCAGAGAGACCC
AGTACAGGCAAAAAGCAGATCTTGACTTCTTTGGGAGTGAATTAGCCCTTCCAGTCCCCCCTTTTCTTTT
AAAAAGTGGCTAAGATCTACAGCTGCCTTGTAAGTCATTGGTCTTAAAGGTACCTAGCGGCCGCTCAATT
AAGCTTGTGCCCCAGTTTGCTAGGGAGGTCGCAGTATCTGGCCACTGCCACCTCGTGCTGCTCGACGTAG
GTCTCGTTGTTGGCCTCCTTGATTCTTTCCAGTCTGTAGTCCACATAGTAGACGCCAGGCATCTTGAGGT
TCTTAGCGGGTTTCTTGGATCTATATGTGGTCTTGATGTTTGCGATCAGATGGCTCCCGCCCACGAGCTT
CAGGGCCATGTCGTTTCTGCCTTCCAGGCCGCCGTCAGCGGGGTACAGAGTCTCGGTGAAGGCCTCCCAG
CCGAGTGTTTTCTTCTGCATCACAGGGCCGTTGGATGTGAAGTTCACCCCTCTGATCTTGACGTTGTAGA
TGAGGCAGCCGTCCTGGAGGCTGGTGTCCTGGGTAGCGGTCAGCACGCCCCCGTCCTCGTATGTGGTGAC
TCTCTCCCATGTGAAGCCCTCAGGGAAGGACTGCTTGAAGAAGTCGGGGATGCCCTGGGTGTGGTTGATG
AAGGTCTTGCTGCCGTAGAGGAAGCTAGTAGCCAGGATGTCGAAGGCGAAGGGGAGAGGGCCGCCCTCGA
CCACCTTGATTCTCATGGTCTGGGTGCCCTCGTAGGGCTTGCCTTCGCCCTCGGATGTGCACTTGAAGTG
ATGGTTGTCCACGGTGCCCTCCATGTACAGCTTCATGTGCATGTTCTCCTTAATCAGCTCGCTCATTGGG
CCAGGATTCTCCTCCACGTCACCGCATGTTAGGAGACTTCCTCTGCCCTCTCCTCCGGACCCGCCGCCGG
CACCGGGCTTGCGGGTCATGCACCAGGTGCGCGGTCCTTCGGGCACCTCGACGTCGGCGGTGACGGTGAA
GCCGAGCCGCTCGTAGAAGGGGAGGTTGCGGGGCGCGGAGGTCTCCAGGAAGGCGGGCACCCCGGCGCGC
TCGGCCGCCTCCACTCCGGGGAGCACGACGGCGCTGCCCAGACCCTTGCCCTGGTGGTCGGGCGAGACCC
CGACGGTGGCCAGGAACCACGCGGGCTCCTTGGGCCGGTGCGGCGCCAGGAGGCCTTCCATCTGTTGCTG
CGCGGCCAGCCGGGAACCGCTCAACTCGGCCATGCGCGGGCCGATCTCGGCGAACACCGCCCCCGCTTCG
ACGCTCTCCGGCGTGGTCCAGACCGCCACCGCGGCGCCGTCGTCCGCGACCCACACCTTGCCGATGTCGA
GCCCGACGCGCGTGAGGAAGAGTTCTTGCAGCTCGGTGACCCGCTCGATGTGGCGGTCCGGATCGACGGT
GTGGCGCGTGGCGGGGTAGTCGGCGAACGCGGCGGCGAGGGTGCGTACGGCCCTGGGGACGTCGTCGCGG
GTGGCGAGGCGCACCGTGGGCTTGTACTCGGTCATGGTAAGCTTCAGCTGCTCGAGATCTAGATGGATGC
AGGTCGAAAGGCCCGGAGATGAGGAAGAGGAGAACAGCGCGGCAGACGTGCGCTTTTGAAGCGTGCAGAA
TGCCGGGCCTCCGGAGGACCTTCGGGCGCCCGCCCCGCCCCTGAGCCCGCCCCTGAGCCCGCCCCCGGAC
CCACCCCTTCCCAGCCTCTGAGCCCAGAAAGCGAAGGAGCAAAGCTGCTATTGGCCGCTGCCCCAAAGGC
CTACCCGCTTCCATTGCTCAGCGGTGCTGTCCATCTGCACGAGACTAGTGAGACTGCTACTTCCATTTGT
CACGTCCTGCACGACGCGAGCTGCGGGGCGGGGGGGAACTTCCTGACTAGGGGAGGAGTAGAAGGTGGCG
CGAAGGGGCCACCAAAGAACGGAGCCGGTTGGCGCCTACCGGTGGATGTGGAATGTGTGCGAGGCCAGAG
GCCACTTGTGTAGCGCCAAGTGCCCAGCGGGGCTGCTAAAGCGCATGCTCCAGACTGCCTTGGGAAAAGC
GCCTCCCCTACCCGGTAGAATTGGATCCCCAAGGTCGGGCAGGAAGAGGGCCTATTTCCCATGATTCCTT
CATATTTGCATATACGATACAAGGCTGTTAGAGAGATAATTAGAATTAATTTGACTGTAAACACAAAGAT
ATTAGTACAAAATACGTGACGTAGAAAGTAATAATTTCTTGGGTAGTTTGCAGTTTTAAAATTATGTTTT
AAAATGGACTATCATATGCTTACCGTAACTTGAAAGTATTTCGATTTCTTGGCTTTATATATCTTGTGGA
AAGGACGAAACACCGGCCAAAGGCCACCAATGATTGTTTAAGAGCTAAGCTGGAAACAGCATAGCAAGTT
TAAATAAGGCTAGTCCGTTATCAACTTGAAAAAGTGGCACCGAGTCGGTGCTTTTTTTGTTGACAATTAA
TCATCGGCATAGTATATCGGCATAGTATAATACGACAAGGTGAGGAACTAAACCATGGGTCAAAGTAGCG
ATGAAGCCAACGCTCCCGTTGCAGGGCAGTTTGCGCTTCCCCTGAGTGCCACCTTTGGCTTAGGGGATCG
CGTACGCAAGAAATCTGGTGCCGCTTGGCAGGGTCAAGTCGTCGGTTGGTATTGCACAAAACTCACTCCT
GAAGGCTATGCGGTCGAGTCCGAATCCCACCCAGGCTCAGTGCAAATTTATCCTGTGGCTGCACTTGAAC
GTGTGGCCTAATTTTTTTGATCCGACGCCGCCATCTCTAGGCCCGCGCCGGCCCCCTCGCACAGACTTGT
GGGAGAAGCTCGGCTACTCCCCTGCCCCGGTTAATTTGCATATAATATTTCCTAGTAACTATAGAGGCTT
AATGTGCGATAAAAGACAGATAATCTGTTCTTTTTAATACTAGCTACATTTTACATGATAGGCTTGGATT
TCTATAAGAGATACAAATACTAAATTATTATTTTAAAAAACAGCACAAAAGGAAACTCACCCTAACTGTA
AAGTAATTGTGTGTTTTGAGACTATAAATATCCCTTGGAGAAAAGCCTTGTTTGCAGAATTGCGTGGGCT
ACGTGTTTGAGAGCTAAGCAGAAAGCTGCATAGCAAGTTCAAATAAGGCTAGTCCGTACACAACTTGAAA
AAGTGGCAGCCGAGTCGGCTGCTTTTTTTGAACGCTGACGTCATCAACCCGCTCCAAGGAATCGCGGGCC
CAGTGTCACTAGGCGGGAACACCCAGCGCGCGTGCGCCCTGGCAGGAAGATGGCTGTGAGGGACAGGGGA
GTGGCGCCCTGCAATATTTGCATGTCGCTATGTGTTCTGGGAAATCACCATAAACGTGAAATGTCTTTGG
ATTTGGGAATCTTATAAGTTCTGTATGAGACCACTCTTTCCCGCAGGAACCTCATGTAAGCCAGTTTCAG
AGCTAAGCACAAGAGTGCATAGCAAGTTGAAATAAGGCTAGTCCGTTTACAACTTGAAAAAGTGGCACCC
GAGTCGGGTGCTTTTTTTCTGCAGTATTTAGCATGCCCCACCCATCTGCAAGGCATTCTGGATAGTGTCA
AAACAGCCGGAAATCAAGTCCGTTTATCTCAAACTTTAGCATTTTGGGAATAAATGATATTTGCTATGCT
GGTTAAATTAGATTTTAGTTAAATTTCCTGCTGAAGCTCTAGTACGATAAGCAACTTGACCTAAGTGTAA
AGTTGAGACTTCCTTCAGGTTTATATAGCTTGTGCGCCGCTTGGGTACCTCGAGCTGAAAATATACGTAT
TCGTTTCAGAGCTACAGCAGAAATGCTGTAGCAAGTTGAAATAAGGCTAGTCCGTTATCAACTTGAAAAA
GTGGCACCGAGTCGGTGCTTTTTTTGCTTTGTTACTTTATAGAAGAAATTTTGAGTTTTTGTTTTTTTTT
AATAAATAAATAAACATAAATAAATTGTTTGTTGAATTTATTATTAGTATGTAAGTGTAAATATAATAAA
ACTTAATATCTATTCAAATTAATAAATAAACCTCGATATACAGACCGATAAAACACATGCGTCAATTTTA
CGCATGATTATCTTTAACGTACGTCACAATATGATTATCTTTCTAGGGTTAAGTAACGCGTAGGGCCCGG
TACTAACCAAACTGGATCTCTGCTGTCCCTGTAATAAACCCGAAAATTTTGAATTTTTGTAATTTGTTTT
TGTAATTCTTTAGTTTGTATGTCTGTTGCTATTATGTCTACTATTCTTTCCCCTGCACTGTACCCCCCAA
TCCCCCCTTTTCTTTTAAAATTGTGGATGAATACTGCCATTTGTCTGCAGAATTGGCGCACGCAGTGCCG
ATCCGTTCACTAATCGAATGGATCTGTCTCTGTCTCTCTCTCCACCTTCTTCTTCTATTCCTTCGGGCCT
GTCGGGTCCCCTCGGGGTTGGGAGGTGGGTCTGAAACGATAATGGTGAATATCCCTGCCTAACTCTATTC
ACTATAGAAAGTACAGCAAAAACTATTCTTAAACCTACCAAGCCTCCTACTATCATTATGAATAATTTTA
TATACCACAGCCAATTTGTTATGTTAAACCAATTCCACAAACTTGCCCATTTATCTAATTCCAATAATTC
TTGTTCATTCTTTTCTTGCTGGTTTTGCGATTCTTCAATTAAGGAGTGTATTAAGCTTGTGTAATTGTTA
ATTTCTCTGTCCCACTCCATCCAGGTCGTGTGATTCCAAATCTGTTCCAGAGATTTATTACTCCAACTAG
CATTCCAAGGCACAGCAGTGGTGCAAATGAGTTTTCCAGAGCAACCCCAAATCCCCAGGAGCTGTTGATC
CTTTAGGTATCTTTCCACAGCCAGGATTCTTGCCTGGAGCTGCTTGATGCCCCAGACTGTGAGTTGCAAC
AGATGCTGTTGCGCCTCAATAGCCCTCAGCAAATTGTTCTGCTGCTGCACTATACCAGACAATAATTGTC
TGGCCTGTACCGTCAGCGTCATTGACGCTGCGCCCATAGTGCTTCCTGCTGCTCCCAAGAACCCAAGGAA
CAAAGCTCCTATTCCCACTGCTCTTTTTTCTCTCTGCACCACTCTTCTCTTTGCCTTGGTGGGTGCTACT
CCTAATGGTTCAATTTTTACTACTTTATATTTATATAATTCACTTCTCCAATTG
